>Addgene plasmid #210489 | plentiCRISPRv2-PURO-LYSET-gRNA1 | addgene full sequence | sequence record 416282 | Addgene NGS Result
TTGAGATCCTTTTTTTCTGCGCGTAATCTGCTGCTTGCAAACAAAAAAACCACCGCTACCAGCGGTGGTT
TGTTTGCCGGATCAAGAGCTACCAACTCTTTTTCCGAAGGTAACTGGCTTCAGCAGAGCGCAGATACCAA
ATACTGTTCTTCTAGTGTAGCCGTAGTTAGGCCACCACTTCAAGAACTCTGTAGCACCGCCTACATACCT
CGCTCTGCTAATCCTGTTACCAGTGGCTGCTGCCAGTGGCGATAAGTCGTGTCTTACCGGGTTGGACTCA
AGACGATAGTTACCGGATAAGGCGCAGCGGTCGGGCTGAACGGGGGGTTCGTGCACACAGCCCAGCTTGG
AGCGAACGACCTACACCGAACTGAGATACCTACAGCGTGAGCTATGAGAAAGCGCCACGCTTCCCGAAGG
GAGAAAGGCGGACAGGTATCCGGTAAGCGGCAGGGTCGGAACAGGAGAGCGCACGAGGGAGCTTCCAGGG
GGAAACGCCTGGTATCTTTATAGTCCTGTCGGGTTTCGCCACCTCTGACTTGAGCGTCGATTTTTGTGAT
GCTCGTCAGGGGGGCGGAGCCTATGGAAAAACGCCAGCAACGCGGCCTTTTTACGGTTCCTGGCCTTTTG
CTGGCCTTTTGCTCACATGTTCTTTCCTGCGTTATCCCCTGATTCTGTGGATAACCGTATTACCGCCTTT
GAGTGAGCTGATACCGCTCGCCGCAGCCGAACGACCGAGCGCAGCGAGTCAGTGAGCGAGGAAGCGGAAG
AGCGCCCAATACGCAAACCGCCTCTCCCCGCGCGTTGGCCGATTCATTAATGCAGCTGGCACGACAGGTT
TCCCGACTGGAAAGCGGGCAGTGAGCGCAACGCAATTAATGTGAGTTAGCTCACTCATTAGGCACCCCAG
GCTTTACACTTTATGCTTCCGGCTCGTATGTTGTGTGGAATTGTGAGCGGATAACAATTTCACACAGGAA
ACAGCTATGACCATGATTACGCCAAGCTCTAGCTAGAGGTCGACGGTATACAGACATGATAAGATACATT
GATGAGTTTGGACAAACCACAACTAGAATGCAGTGAAAAAAATGCTTTATTTGTGAAATTTGTGATGCTA
TTGCTTTATTTGTAACCATTATAAGCTGCAATAAACAAGTTGGGGTGGGCGAAGAACTCCAGCATGAGAT
CCCCGCGCTGGAGGATCATCCAGCCGGCGTCCCGGAAAACGATTCCGAAGCCCAACCTTTCATAGAAGGC
GGCGGTGGAATCGAAATCTCGTAGCACGTGTCAGTCCTGCTCCTCGGCCACGAAGTGCACGCAGTTGCCG
GCCGGGTCGCGCAGGGCGAACTCCCGCCCCCACGGCTGCTCGCCGATCTCGGTCATGGCCGGCCCGGAGG
CGTCCCGGAAGTTCGTGGACACGACCTCCGACCACTCGGCGTACAGCTCGTCCAGGCCGCGCACCCACAC
CCAGGCCAGGGTGTTGTCCGGCACCACCTGGTCCTGGACCGCGCTGATGAACAGGGTCACGTCGTCCCGG
ACCACACCGGCGAAGTCGTCCTCCACGAAGTCCCGGGAGAACCCGAGCCGGTCGGTCCAGAACTCGACCG
CTCCGGCGACGTCGCGCGCGGTGAGCACCGGAACGGCACTGGTCAACTTGGCCATGGTTTAGTTCCTCAC
CTTGTCGTATTATACTATGCCGATATACTATGCCGATGATTAATTGTCAACACGTGCTGATCAGATCCGA
AAATGGATATACAAGCTCCCGGGAGCTTTTTGCAAAAGCCTAGGCCTCCAAAAAAGCCTCCTCACTACTT
CTGGAATAGCTCAGAGGCAGAGGCGGCCTCGGCCTCTGCATAAATAAAAAAAATTAGTCAGCCATGGGGC
GGAGAATGGGCGGAACTGGGCGGAGTTAGGGGCGGGATGGGCGGAGTTAGGGGCGGGACTATGGTTGCTG
ACTAATTGAGATGCATGCTTTGCATACTTCTGCCTGCTGGGGAGCCTGGGGACTTTCCACACCTGGTTGC
TGACTAATTGAGATGCATGCTTTGCATACTTCTGCCTGCTGGGGAGCCTGGGGACTTTCCACACCCTAAC
TGACACACATTCCACAGAATTAATTCGCGTTAAATTTTTGTTAAATCAGCTCATTTTTTAACCAATAGGC
CGAAATCGGCAAAATCCCTTATAAATCAAAAGAATAGACCGAGATAGGGT
[37 nt withheld, positions 2221-2257]
AAAGAACGTGGACTCCAACGTCAAAGG
[49 nt withheld, positions 2285-2333]
T
[91 nt withheld, positions 2335-2425]
G
[124 nt withheld, positions 2427-2550]
GGGGATACCCCCTAGAGCCCCAGCTGGTTCTTTCCGCCTCAGAAGCCATAGAGCCCACCGCATCCCCAGC
ATGCCTGCTATTGTCTTCCCAATCCTCCCCCTTGCTGTCCTGCCCCACCCCACCCCCCAGAATAGAATGA
CACCTACTCAGACAATGCGATGCAATTTCCTCATTTTATTAGGAAAGGACAGTGGGAGTGGCACCTTCCA
GGGTCAAGGAAGGCACGGGGGAGGGGCAAACAACAGATGGCTGGCAACTAGAAGGCACAGTCGAGGCTGA
TCAGCGGGTTTAAACGGGCCCTGCTAGAGATTTTCCACACTGACTAAAAGGGTCTGAGGGATCTCTAGTT
ACCAGAGTCACACAACAGACGGGCACACACTACTTGAAGCACTCAAGGCAAGCTTTATTGAGGCTTAAGC
AGTGGGTTCCCTAGTTAGCCAGAGAGCTCCCAGGCTCAGATCTGGTCTAACCAGAGAGACCCAGTACAAG
CAAAAAGCAGATCTTGTCTTCGTTGGGAGTGAATTAGCCCTTCCAGTCCCCCCTTTTCTTTTAAAAAGTG
GCTAAGATCTACAGCTGCCTTGTAAGTCATTGGTCTTAAAGTCGACGCGGGGAGGCGGCCCAAAGGGAGA
TCCGACTCGTCTGAGGGCGAAGGCGAAGACGCGGAAGAGGCCGCAGAGCCGGCAGCAGGCCGCGGGAAGG
AAGGTCCGCTGGATTGAGGGCCGAAGGGACGTAGCAGAAGGACGTCCCGCGCAGAATCCAGGTGGCAACA
CAGGCGAGCAGCCAAGGAAAGGACGATGATTTCCCCGACAACACCACGGAATTGTCAGTGCCCAACAGCC
GAGCCCCTGTCCAGCAGCGGGCAAGGCAGGCGGCGATGAGTTCCGCCGTGGCAATAGGGAGGGGGAAAGC
GAAAGTCCCGGAAAGGAGCTGACAGGTGGTGGCAATGCCCCAACCAGTGGGGGTTGCGTCAGCAAACACA
GTGCACACCACGCCACGTTGCCTGACAACGGGCCACAACTCCTCATAAAGAGACAGCAACCAGGATTTAT
ACAAGGAGGAGAAAATGAAAGCCATACGGGAAGCAATAGCATGATACAAAGGCATTAAAGCAGCGTATCC
ACATAGCGTAAAAGGAGCAACATAGTTAAGAATACCAGTCAATCTTTCACAAATTTTGTAATCCAGAGGT
TGATTGTCGACTTAACGCGTTCAGGCACCGGGCTTGCGGGTCATGCACCAGGTGCGCGGTCCTTCGGGCA
CCTCGACGTCGGCGGTGACGGTGAAGCCGAGCCGCTCGTAGAAGGGGAGGTTGCGGGGCGCGGAGGTCTC
CAGGAAGGCGGGCACCCCGGCGCGCTCGGCCGCCTCCACTCCGGGGAGCACGACGGCGCTGCCCAGACCC
TTGCCCTGGTGGTCGGGCGAGACTCCGACGGTGGCCAGGAACCACGCGGGCTCCTTGGGCCGGTGCGGCG
CCAGGAGGCCTTCCATCTGTTGCTGCGCGGCCAGCCGGGAACCGCTCAACTCGGCCATGCGCGGGCCGAT
CTCGGCGAACACCGCCCCCGCTTCGACGCTCTCCGGCGTGGTCCAGACCGCCACCGCGGCGCCGTCGTCC
GCGACCCACACCTTGCCGATGTCGAGCCCGACGCGCGTGAGGAAGAGTTCTTGCAGCTCGGTGACCCGCT
CGATGTGGCGGTCCGGATCGACGGTGTGGCGCGTGGCGGGGTAGTCGGCGAACGCGGCGGCGAGGGTGCG
TACGGCCCTGGGGACGTCGTCGCGGGTGGCGAGGCGCACCGTGGGCTTGTACTCGGTCGGTCCAGGATTC
TCTTCGACATCTCCGGCTTGTTTCAGCAGAGAGAAGTTTGTTGCGCCGGATCCCTTATCGTCATCGTCTT
TGTAATCTTTCTTCTTCTTAGCCTGTCCAGCCTTCTTTGTGGCGGCAGGTCGCTTGTCGCCTCCCAGCTG
AGACAGGTCGATCCGTGTCTCGTACAGGCCGGTGATGCTCTGGTGGATCAGGGTGGCGTCCAGCACCTCT
TTGGTGCTGGTGTACCTCTTCCGGTCGATGGTGGTGTCAAAGTACTTGAAGGCGGCAGGGGCTCCCAGAT
TGGTCAGGGTAAACAGGTGGATGATATTCTCGGCCTGCTCTCTGATGGGCTTATCCCGGTGCTTGTTGTA
GGCGGACAGCACTTTGTCCAGATTAGCGTCGGCCAGGATCACTCTCTTGGAGAACTCGCTGATCTGCTCG
ATGATCTCGTCCAGGTAGTGCTTGTGCTGTTCCACAAACAGCTGTTTCTGCTCATTATCCTCGGGGGAGC
CCTTCAGCTTCTCATAGTGGCTGGCCAGGTACAGGAAGTTCACATATTTGGAGGGCAGGGCCAGTTCGTT
TCCCTTCTGCAGTTCGCCGGCAGAGGCCAGCATTCTCTTCCGGCCGTTTTCCAGCTCGAACAGGGAGTAC
TTAGGCAGCTTGATGATCAGGTCCTTTTTCACTTCTTTGTAGCCCTTGGCTTCCAGAAAGTCGATGGGAT
TCTTCTCGAAGCTGCTTCTTTCCATGATGGTGATCCCCAGCAGCTCTTTCACACTCTTCAGTTTCTTGGA
CTTGCCCTTTTCCACTTTGGCCACCACCAGCACAGAATAGGCCACGGTGGGGCTGTCGAAGCCGCCGTAC
TTCTTAGGGTCCCAGTCCTTCTTTCTGGCGATCAGCTTATCGCTGTTCCTCTTGGGCAGGATAGACTCTT
TGCTGAAGCCGCCTGTCTGCACCTCGGTCTTTTTCACGATATTCACTTGGGGCATGCTCAGCACTTTCCG
CACGGTGGCAAAATCCCGGCCCTTATCCCACACGATCTCCCCGGTTTCGCCGTTTGTCTCGATCAGAGGC
CGCTTCCGGATCTCGCCGTTGGCCAGGGTAATCTCGGTCTTGAAAAAGTTCATGATGTTGCTGTAGAAGA
AGTACTTGGCGGTAGCCTTGCCGATTTCCTGCTCGCTCTTGGCGATCATCTTCCGCACGTCGTACACCTT
GTAGTCGCCGTACACGAACTCGCTTTCCAGCTTAGGGTACTTTTTGATCAGGGCGGTTCCCACGACGGCG
TTCAGGTAGGCGTCGTGGGCGTGGTGGTAGTTGTTGATCTCGCGCACTTTGTAAAACTGGAAATCCTTCC
GGAAATCGGACACCAGCTTGGACTTCAGGGTGATCACTTTCACTTCCCGGATCAGCTTGTCATTCTCGTC
GTACTTAGTGTTCATCCGGGAGTCCAGGATCTGTGCCACGTGCTTTGTGATCTGCCGGGTTTCCACCAGC
TGTCTCTTGATGAAGCCGGCCTTATCCAGTTCGCTCAGGCCGCCTCTCTCGGCCTTGGTCAGATTGTCGA
ACTTTCTCTGGGTAATCAGCTTGGCGTTCAGCAGCTGCCGCCAGTAGTTCTTCATCTTCTTCACGACCTC
TTCGGAGGGCACGTTGTCGCTCTTGCCCCGGTTCTTGTCGCTTCTGGTCAGCACCTTGTTGTCGATGGAG
TCGTCCTTCAGAAAGCTCTGAGGCACGATATGGTCCACATCGTAGTCGGACAGCCGGTTGATGTCCAGTT
CCTGGTCCACGTACATATCCCGCCCATTCTGCAGGTAGTACAGGTACAGCTTCTCGTTCTGCAGCTGGGT
GTTTTCCACGGGGTGTTCTTTCAGGATCTGGCTGCCCAGCTCTTTGATGCCCTCTTCGATCCGCTTCATT
CTCTCGCGGCTGTTCTTCTGTCCCTTCTGGGTGGTCTGGTTCTCTCTGGCCATTTCGATCACGATGTTCT
CGGGCTTGTGCCGGCCCATCACTTTCACGAGCTCGTCCACCACCTTCACTGTCTGCAGGATGCCCTTCTT
AATGGCGGGGCTGCCGGCCAGATTGGCAATGTGCTCGTGCAGGCTATCGCCCTGGCCGGACACCTGGGCT
TTCTGGATGTCCTCTTTAAAGGTCAGGCTGTCGTCGTGGATCAGCTGCATGAAGTTTCTGTTGGCGAAGC
CGTCGGACTTCAGGAAATCCAGGATTGTCTTGCCGGACTGCTTGTCCCGGATGCCGTTGATCAGCTTCCG
GCTCAGCCTGCCCCAGCCGGTGTATCTCCGCCGCTTCAGCTGCTTCATCACTTTGTCGTCGAACAGGTGG
GCATAGGTTTTCAGCCGTTCCTCGATCATCTCTCTGTCCTCAAACAGTGTCAGGGTCAGCACGATATCTT
CCAGAATGTCCTCGTTTTCCTCATTGTCCAGGAAGTCCTTGTCCTTGATAATTTTCAGCAGATCGTGGTA
TGTGCCCAGGGAGGCGTTGAACCGATCTTCCACGCCGGAGATTTCCACGGAGTCGAAGCACTCGATTTTC
TTGAAGTAGTCCTCTTTCAGCTGCTTCACGGTCACTTTCCGGTTGGTCTTGAACAGCAGGTCCACGATGG
CCTTTTTCTGCTCGCCGCTCAGGAAGGCGGGCTTTCTCATTCCCTCGGTCACGTATTTCACTTTGGTCAG
CTCGTTATACACGGTGAAGTACTCGTACAGCAGGCTGTGCTTGGGCAGCACCTTCTCGTTGGGCAGGTTC
TTATCGAAGTTGGTCATCCGCTCGATGAAGCTCTGGGCGGAAGCGCCCTTGTCCACCACTTCCTCGAAGT
TCCAGGGGGTGATGGTTTCCTCGCTCTTTCTGGTCATCCAGGCGAATCTGCTGTTTCCCCTGGCCAGAGG
GCCCACGTAGTAGGGGATGCGGAAGGTCAGGATCTTCTCGATCTTTTCCCGGTTGTCCTTCAGGAATGGG
TAAAAATCTTCCTGCCGCCGCAGAATGGCGTGCAGCTCTCCCAGGTGGATCTGGTGGGGGATGCTGCCGT
TGTCGAAGGTCCGCTGCTTCCGCAGCAGGTCCTCTCTGTTCAGCTTCACGAGCAGTTCCTCGGTGCCGTC
CATCTTTTCCAGGATGGGCTTGATGAACTTGTAGAACTCTTCCTGGCTGGCTCCGCCGTCAATGTAGCCG
GCGTAGCCGTTCTTGCTCTGGTCGAAGAAAATCTCTTTGTACTTCTCAGGCAGCTGCTGCCGCACGAGAG
CTTTCAGCAGGGTCAGGTCCTGGTGGTGCTCGTCGTATCTCTTGATCATAGAGGCGCTCAGGGGGGCCTT
GGTGATCTCGGTGTTCACTCTCAGGATGTCGCTCAGCAGGATGGCGTCGGACAGGTTCTTGGCGGCCAGA
AACAGGTCGGCGTACTGGTCGCCGATCTGGGCCAGCAGGTTGTCCAGGTCGTCGTCGTAGGTGTCCTTGC
TCAGCTGCAGTTTGGCATCCTCGGCCAGGTCGAAGTTGCTCTTGAAGTTGGGGGTCAGGCCCAGGCTCAG
GGCAATCAGGTTTCCGAACAGGCCATTCTTCTTCTCGCCGGGCAGCTGGGCGATCAGATTTTCCAGCCGT
CTGCTCTTGCTCAGTCTGGCAGACAGGATGGCCTTGGCGTCCACGCCGCTGGCGTTGATGGGGTTTTCCT
CGAACAGCTGGTTGTAGGTCTGCACCAGCTGGATGAACAGCTTGTCCACGTCGCTGTTGTCGGGGTTCAG
GTCGCCCTCGATCAGGAAGTGGCCCCGGAACTTGATCATGTGGGCCAGGGCCAGATAGATCAGCCGCAGG
TCGGCCTTGTCGGTGCTGTCCACCAGTTTCTTTCTCAGGTGGTAGATGGTGGGGTACTTCTCGTGGTAGG
CCACCTCGTCCACGATGTTGCCGAAGATGGGGTGCCGCTCGTGCTTCTTATCCTCTTCCACCAGGAAGGA
CTCTTCCAGTCTGTGGAAGAAGCTGTCGTCCACCTTGGCCATCTCGTTGCTGAAGATCTCTTGCAGATAG
CAGATCCGGTTCTTCCGTCTGGTGTATCTTCTTCTGGCGGTTCTCTTCAGCCGGGTGGCCTCGGCTGTTT
CGCCGCTGTCGAACAGCAGGGCTCCGATCAGGTTCTTCTTGATGCTGTGCCGGTCGGTGTTGCCCAGCAC
CTTGAATTTCTTGCTGGGCACCTTGTACTCGTCGGTGATCACGGCCCAGCCCACAGAGTTGGTGCCGATG
TCCAGGCCGATGCTGTACTTCTTGTCCATGGTGGCAGCGCTCTAGAACCGGTCCTGTGTTCTGGCGGCAA
ACCCGTTGCGAAAAAGAACGTTCACGGCGACTACTGCACTTATATACGGTTCTCCCCCACCCTCGGGAAA
AAGGCGGAGCCAGTACACGACATCACTTTCCCAGTTTACCCCGCGCCACCTTCTCTAGGCACCGGATCAA
TTGCCGACCCCTCCCCCCAACTTCTCGGGGACTGTGGGCGATGTGCGCTCTGCCCACTGACGGGCACCGG
AGCCAATTCCCACTCCTTTCAAGACCTAGCTAGCGAATTCAAAAAAGCACCGACTCGGTGCCACTTTTTC
AAGTTGATAACGGACTAGCCTTATTTTAACTTGCTATTTCTAGCTCTAAAACTGCCTTTTTGGGTGTGGA
CACGGTGTTTCGTCCTTTCCACAAGATATATAAAGCCAAGAAATCGAAATACTTTCAAGTTACGGTAAGC
ATATGATAGTCCATTTTAAAACATAATTTTAAAACTGCAAACTACCCAAGAAATTATTACTTTCTACGTC
ACGTATTTTGTACTAATATCTTTGTGTTTACAGTCAAATTAATTCTAATTATCTCTCTAACAGCCTTGTA
TCGTATATGCAAATATGAAGGAATCATGGGAAATAGGCCCTCGGTACCTTAATTAACCAAACTGGATCTC
TGCTGTCCCTGTAATAAACCCGAAAATTTTGAATTTTTGTAATTTGTTTTTGTAATTCTTTAGTTTGTAT
GTCTGTTGCTATTATGTCTACTATTCTTTCCCCTGCACTGTACCCCCCAATCCCCCCTTTTCTTTTAAAA
TTGTGGATGAATACTGCCATTTGTCTGCAGAATTGGCGCACGCAGTGCCGATCCGTTCACTAATCGAATG
GATCTGTCTCTGTCTCTCTCTCCACCTTCTTCTTCTATTCCTTCGGGCCTGTCGGGTCCCCTCGGGGTTG
GGAGGTGGGTCTGAAACGATAATGGTGAATATCCCTGCCTAACTCTATTCACTATAGAAAGTACAGCAAA
AACTATTCTTAAACCTACCAAGCCTCCTACTATCATTATGAATAATTTTATATACCACAGCCAATTTGTT
ATGTTAAACCAATTCCACAAACTTGCCCATTTATCTAATTCCAATAATTCTTGTTCATTCTTTTCTTGCT
GGTTTTGCGATTCTTCAATTAAGGAGTGTATTAAGCTTGTGTAATTGTTAATTTCTCTGTCCCACTCCAT
CCAGGTCGTGTGATTCCAAATCTGTTCCAGAGATTTATTACTCCAACTAGCATTCCAAGGCACAGCAGTG
GTGCAAATGAGTTTTCCAGAGCAACCCCAAATCCCCAGGAGCTGTTGATCCTTTAGGTATCTTTCCACAG
CCAGGATTCTTGCCTGGAGCTGCTTGATGCCCCAGACTGTGAGTTGCAACAGATGCTGTTGCGCCTCAAT
AGCCCTCAGCAAATTGTTCTGCTGCTGCACTATACCAGACAATAATTGTCTGGCCTGTACCGTCAGCGTC
ATTGACGCTGCGCCCATAGTGCTTCCTGCTGCTCCCAAGAACCCAAGGAACAAAGCTCCTATTCCCACTG
CTCTTTTTTCTCTCTGCACCACTCTTCTCTTTGCCTTGGTGGGTGCTACTCCTAATGGTTCAATTTTTAC
TACTTTATATTTATATAATTCACTTCTCCAATTGTCCCTCATATCTCCTCCTCCAGGTCTGAAGATCAGC
GGCCGCTTGCTGTGCGGTGGTCTTACTTTTGTTTTGCTCTTCCTCTATCTTGTCTAAAGCTTCCTTGGTG
TCTTTTATCTCTATCCTTTGATGCACACAATAGAGGGTTGCTACTGTATTATATAATGATCTAAGTTCTT
CTGATCCTGTCTGAAGGGATGGTTGTAGCTGTCCCAGTATTTGTCTACAGCCTTCTGATGTTTCTAACAG
GCCAGGATTAACTGCGAATCGTTCTAGCTCCCTGCTTGCCCATACTATATGTTTTAATTTATATTTTTTC
TTTCCCCCTGGCCTTAACCGAATTTTTTCCCATCGCGATCTAATTCTCCCCCGCTTAATACTGACGCTCT
CGCACCCATCTCTCTCCTTCTAGCCTCCGCTAGTCAAAATTTTTGGCGTACTCACCAGTCGCCGCCCCTC
GCCTCTTGCCGTGCGCGCTTCAGCAAGCCGAGTCCTGCGTCGAGAGAGCTCCTCTGGTTTCCCTTTCGCT
TTCAAGTCCCTGTTCGGGCGCCACTGCTAGAGATTTTCCACACTGACTAAAAGGGTCTGAGGGATCTCTA
GTTACCAGAGTCACACAACAGACGGGCACACACTACTTGAAGCACTCAAGGCAAGCTTTATTGAGGCTTA
AGCAGTGGGTTCCCTAGTTAGCCAGAGAGCTCCCAGGCTCAGATCTGGTCTAACCAGAGAGACCCAGTAC
AGGCAAAACGCGCTGCTTATATAGACCTCCCACCGTACACGCCTACCGCCCATTTGCGTCAATGGGGCGG
AGTTGTTACGACATTTTGGAAAGTCCCGTTGATTTTGGTGCCAAAACAAACTCCCATTGACGTCAATGGG
GTGGAGACTTGGAAATCCCCGTGAGTCAAACCGCTATCCACGCCCATTGATGTACTGCCAAAACCGCATC
ACCATGGTAATAGCGATGACTAATACGTAGATGTACTGCCAAGTAGGAAAGTCCCATAAGGTCATGTACT
GGGCATAATGCCAGGCGGGCCATTTACCGTCATTGACGTCAATAGGGGGCGTACTTGGCATATGATACAC
TTGATGTACTGCCAAGTGGGCAGTTTACCGTAAATACTCCACCCATTGACGTCAATGGAAAGTCCCTATT
GGCGTTACTATGGGAACATACGTCATTATTGACGTCAATGGGCGGGGGTCGTTGGGCGGTCAGCCAGGCG
GGCCATTTACCGTAAGTTATGTAACGCGGAACTCCATATATGGGCTATGAACTAATGACCCCGTAATTGA
TTACTATTAATAACTAGTCAATAATCAATGTCAACGCGTATATCTGGCCCGTACATCGCGAAGCAGCGCA
AAACGCCTAACCCTAAGCAGATTCTTCATGCAATTGTCGGTCAAGCCTTGCCTTGTTGTAGCTTAAATTT
TGCTCGCGCACTACTCAGCGACCTCCAACACACAAGCAGGGAGCAGATACTGGCTTAACTATGCGGCATC
AGAGCAGATTGTACTGAGAGTGCACCATAGGGGATCGGGAGATCTCCCGATCCGTCGACGTCAGGTGGCA
CTTTTCGGGGAAATGTGCGCGGAACCCCTATTTGTTTATTTTTCTAAATACATTCAAATATGTATCCGCT
CATGAGACAATAACCCTGATAAATGCTTCAATAATATTGAAAAAGGAAGAGTATGAGTATTCAACATTTC
CGTGTCGCCCTTATTCCCTTTTTTGCGGCATTTTGCCTTCCTGTTTTTGCTCACCCAGAAACGCTGGTGA
AAGTAAAAGATGCTGAAGATCAGTTGGGTGCACGAGTGGGTTACATCGAACTGGATCTCAACAGCGGTAA
GATCCTTGAGAGTTTTCGCCCCGAAGAACGTTTTCCAATGATGAGCACTTTTAAAGTTCTGCTATGTGGC
GCGGTATTATCCCGTATTGACGCCGGGCAAGAGCAACTCGGTCGCCGCATACACTATTCTCAGAATGACT
TGGTTGAGTACTCACCAGTCACAGAAAAGCATCTTACGGATGGCATGACAGTAAGAGAATTATGCAGTGC
TGCCATAACCATGAGTGATAACACTGCGGCCAACTTACTTCTGACAACGATCGGAGGACCGAAGGAGCTA
ACCGCTTTTTTGCACAACATGGGGGATCATGTAACTCGCCTTGATCGTTGGGAACCGGAGCTGAATGAAG
CCATACCAAACGACGAGCGTGACACCACGATGCCTGTAGCAATGGCAACAACGTTGCGCAAACTATTAAC
TGGCGAACTACTTACTCTAGCTTCCCGGCAACAATTAATAGACTGGATGGAGGCGGATAAAGTTGCAGGA
CCACTTCTGCGCTCGGCCCTTCCGGCTGGCTGGTTTATTGCTGATAAATCTGGAGCCGGTGAGCGTGGGT
CTCGCGGTATCATTGCAGCACTGGGGCCAGATGGTAAGCCCTCCCGTATCGTAGTTATCTACACGACGGG
GAGTCAGGCAACTATGGATGAACGAAATAGACAGATCGCTGAGATAGGTGCCTCACTGATTAAGCATTGG
TAACTGTCAGACCAAGTTTACTCATATATACTTTAGATTGATTTAAAACTTCATTTTTAATTTAAAAGGA
TCTAGGTGAAGATCCTTTTTGATAATCTCATGACCAAAATCCCTTAACGTGAGTTTTCGTTCCACTGAGC
GTCAGACCCCGTAGAAAAGATCAAAGGATCTTC
Features (pLannotate 1.2.2; 33 found; start..end, strand, type, name):
      1..589     +  rep_origin     ori: high-copy-number ColE1/pMB1/pBR322/pUC origin of replication
    772..864     +  CDS            lacI (fragment): lac repressor; lacI; The lac repressor binds to the lac operator to inhibit transcription in E. coli. This inhibition can be relieved by adding lactose or isopropyl-β-D-thiogalactopyranoside (IPTG).
    877..898     +  protein_bind   CAP binding site: CAP binding activates transcription in the presence of cAMP. E. coli catabolite activator protein
    913..943     +  promoter       lac promoter: promoter for the E. coli lac operon
    947..969     +  protein_bind   lac operator (fragment): The lac repressor binds to the lac operator to inhibit transcription in E. coli. This inhibition can be relieved by adding lactose or isopropyl-β-D-thiogalactopyranoside (IPTG). lac repressor encoded by lacI
   1040..1161    -  polyA_signal   SV40 poly(A) signal: SV40 polyadenylation signal
   1156..1281    -  CDS            ble (fragment): BLE_KLEPN - Experimental evidence at protein level: Swiss-Prot protein existence level 1. Binding protein with a strong affinity to the bleomycin family of antibiotics. Binds to CL990; an antimitotic-antibiotic compound. From Klebsiella pneumoniae.
   1291..1665    -  CDS            BleoR: antibiotic-binding protein; Sh ble from Streptoalloteichus hindustanus; confers resistance to bleomycin, phleomycin, and Zeocin™
   1684..1731    -  promoter       EM7 promoter: synthetic bacterial promoter&nbsp
   1779..2108    -  promoter       SV40 promoter: SV40 enhancer and early promoter
   2122..2550    -  rep_origin     f1 ori (sequence partly withheld): f1 bacteriophage origin of replication; arrow indicates direction of (+) strand synthesis
   2571..2592    -  promoter       SV40 promoter (fragment): SV40 enhancer and early promoter
   2596..2820    -  polyA_signal   bGH poly(A) signal: bovine growth hormone polyadenylation signal
   2852..3085    -  LTR            3' LTR (ΔU3): self-inactivating 3' long terminal repeat (LTR) from HIV-1
   3087..3106    -  misc_feature   cPPT/CTS (fragment): central polypurine tract and central termination sequence of HIV-1
   3157..3745    -  misc_feature   WPRE: woodchuck hepatitis virus posttranscriptional regulatory element
   3761..4358    -  CDS            PuroR (fragment): puromycin N-acetyltransferase; pac from Streptomyces; confers resistance to puromycin
   4496..8599    -  CDS            Cas9: Cas9 (Csn1) endonuclease from the Streptococcus pyogenes Type II CRISPR/Cas system generates RNA-guided double strand breaks in DNA
   8624..8835    -  promoter       EF-1α core promoter: core promoter for human elongation factor EF-1α
   8861..8879    -  CDS            small t antigen (fragment): SV40 (simian virus 40) small t antigen
   8897..8972    -  misc_RNA       gRNA scaffold: guide RNA scaffold for the Streptococcus pyogenes CRISPR/Cas9 system
   9002..9242    -  promoter       U6 promoter: RNA polymerase III promoter for human U6 snRNA
   9293..9410    -  misc_feature   cPPT/CTS: central polypurine tract and central termination sequence of HIV-1
   9460..9560    -  CDS            Rev (fragment): human immunodeficiency virus 1 (HIV-1) Rev protein; rev; enhances nuclear export of unspliced and incompletely spliced viral mRNAs
   9937..10170   -  misc_feature   RRE: The Rev response element (RRE) of HIV-1 allows for Rev-dependent mRNA export from the nucleus to the cytoplasm.
  10316..10679   -  CDS            HIV-1 gag (fragment): gag protein from human immunodeficiency virus 1; gag
  10663..10788   -  misc_feature   HIV-1 Ψ: packaging signal of human immunodeficiency virus type 1
  10835..11015   -  LTR            5' LTR (truncated): truncated 5' long terminal repeat (LTR) from HIV-1
  11033..11232   -  promoter       CMV promoter: human cytomegalovirus (CMV) immediate early promoter
  11233..11612   -  enhancer       CMV enhancer: human cytomegalovirus immediate early enhancer
  11767..11819   +  misc_feature   bom (fragment): basis of mobility region from pBR322
  11878..11982   +  promoter       AmpR promoter: bla
  11983..12843   +  CDS            AmpR: β-lactamase; bla; confers resistance to ampicillin, carbenicillin, and related antibiotics
