[The description below was written by a language model from this plasmid's Addgene catalogue record and pLannotate feature annotations shown in this document.]
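Description:
plentiCRISPRv2-PURO-LYSET-gRNA1 is an all-in-one lentiviral CRISPR/Cas9 knockout plasmid built on the pLentiCRISPRv2 backbone. It carries a single guide RNA against human LYSET (also known as TMEM251, C14orf109, GCAF or DMAN). The sequenced plasmid is about 13 kb. It is propagated in E. coli through a high-copy ColE1/pUC-type origin with ampicillin resistance (AmpR), and an f1 origin is also present. Outside the viral region, the backbone carries an SV40 promoter/EM7-driven BleoR cassette with an SV40 poly(A) signal, a leftover of the parental vector rather than the intended selection marker.

The transfer cassette is driven by a CMV enhancer/promoter fused to a truncated HIV-1 5' LTR, so genomic RNA is produced in packaging cells without Tat. It also contains the Ψ packaging signal with a partial gag sequence, the RRE for Rev-dependent nuclear export, and the cPPT/CTS. It ends in a self-inactivating ΔU3 3' LTR followed by a bGH poly(A) signal. Between the LTRs, a human U6 (RNA polymerase III) promoter expresses the LYSET-targeting spacer joined to the S. pyogenes gRNA scaffold. An EF-1α core promoter drives S. pyogenes Cas9, followed by the puromycin N-acetyltransferase gene. The feature table does not annotate the linker between Cas9 and PuroR or any tags on Cas9. A WPRE downstream enhances transcript expression.

Once packaged and transduced, the integrated provirus supplies both nuclease and guide, and transduced cells can be selected with puromycin. The stated purpose is generating pooled (polyclonal) LYSET knockout populations in human cells. The associated study examined LYSET's role in lysosomal enzyme transport and viral infection.
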