Addgene plasmid #210489: plentiCRISPRv2-PURO-LYSET-gRNA1
Purpose: CRISPR pooled KO of human LYSET
Depositing lab: Jan Carette. Depositing organization: Stanford University. Publication: The human disease gene LYSET is essential for lysosomal enzyme transport and viral infection. Richards CM, Jabs S, Qiao W, Varanese LD, Schweizer M, Mosen PR, Riley NM, Klussendorf M, Zengel JR, Flynn RA, Rustagi A, Widen JC, Peters CE, Ooi YS, Xie X, Shi PY, Bartenschlager R, Puschnik AS, Bogyo M, Bertozzi CR, Blish CA, Winter D, Nagamine CM, Braulke T, Carette JE. Science. 2022 Sep 8:eabn5648. doi: 10.1126/science.abn5648. PubMed 36074821.
Backbone
  Vector backbone: pLentiCRISPRv2
  Vector type: Lentiviral, CRISPR
  Selectable markers: Puromycin
Growth in bacteria
  Bacterial resistance: Ampicillin, 100 μg/mL
  Growth temperature: 30°C
  Growth strain: NEB Stable
  Copy number: Unknown
Gene/Insert
  Gene/Insert name: LYSET-gRNA1
  gRNA/shRNA sequence: TGCCTTTTTGGGTGTGGACA
  Species: H. sapiens (human)
  Entrez Gene: LYSET (a.k.a. C14orf109, DMAN, GCAF, TMEM251)
Terms and licenses: Academic/Nonprofit Terms; Industry Terms: Not Available to Industry
How to cite: plentiCRISPRv2-PURO-LYSET-gRNA1 was a gift from Jan Carette (Addgene plasmid # 210489 ; http://n2t.net/addgene:210489 ; RRID:Addgene_210489)
